>Addgene plasmid #48617 | pFUSB4_TTGC | depositor full sequence | sequence record 70317 | Full Sequence
ATGTTTTCCCAGTCACGACGTTGTAAAACGACGGCCAGTCTTAAGCGTCTCATGGCCTGACCCCGGACCA
AGTGGTGGCCTATCGCCAGCAACGGTGGCGGCAAGCAAGCGCTCGAAACGGTGCAGCGGCTGTTGCCGGT
GCTGTGCCAGGACCATGGCCTGACCCCGGACCAAGTGGTGGCTATCGCCAGCAACGGTGGCGGCAAGCAA
GCGCTCGAAACGGTGCAGCGGCTGTTGCCGGTGCTGTGCCAGGACCATGGCCTGACCCCGGACCAAGTGG
TGGCTATCGCCAGCAACAATGGCGGCAAGCAAGCGCTCGAAACGGTGCAGCGGCTGTTGCCGGTGCTGTG
CCAGGACCATGGCCTGACTCCGGACCAAGTGGTGGCTATCGCCAGCCACGATGGCGGCAAGCAAGCGCTC
GAAACGGTGCAGCGGCTGTTGCCGGTGCTGTGCCAGGACCATGGCCTGACCCCGGACCAAGTGGTGGCTA
TCGAGACGTCTAGACCAGCCAGGACAGAAATGCCTCGACTTCGCTGCTACCCAAGGTTGCCGGGTGACGC
ACACCGTGGAAACGGATGAAGGCACGAACCCAGTGGACATAAGCCTGTTCGGTTCGTAAGCTGTAATGCA
AGTAGCGTATGCGCTCACGCAACTGGTCCAGAACCTTGACCGAACGCAGCGGTGGTAACGGCGCAGTGGC
GGTTTTCATGGCTTGTTATGACTGTTTTTTTGGGGTACAGTCTATGCCTCGGGCATCCAAGCAGCAAGCG
CGTTACGCCGTGGGTCGATGTTTGATGTTATGGAGCAGCAACGATGTTACGCAGCAGGGCAGTCGCCCTA
AAACAAAGTTAAACATTATGAGGGAAGCGGTGATCGCCGAAGTATCGACTCAACTATCAGAGGTAGTTGG
CGTCATCGAGCGCCATCTCGAACCGACGTTGCTGGCCGTACATTTGTACGGCTCCGCAGTGGATGGCGGC
CTGAAGCCACACAGTGATATTGATTTGCTGGTTACGGTGACCGTAAGGCTTGATGAAACAACGCGGCGAG
CTTTGATCAACGACCTTTTGGAAACTTCGGCTTCCCCTGGAGAGAGCGAGATTCTCCGCGCTGTAGAAGT
CACCATTGTTGTGCACGACGACATCATTCCGTGGCGTTATCCAGCTAAGCGCGAACTGCAATTTGGAGAA
TGGCAGCGCAATGACATTCTTGCAGGTATCTTCGAGCCAGCCACGATCGACATTGATCTGGCTATCTTGC
TGACAAAAGCAAGAGAACATAGCGTTGCCTTGGTAGGTCCAGCGGCGGAGGAACTCTTTGATCCGGTTCC
TGAACAGGATCTATTTGAGGCGCTAAATGAAACCTTAACGCTATGGAACTCGCCGCCCGACTGGGCTGGC
GATGAGCGAAATGTAGTGCTTACGTTGTCCCGCATTTGGTACAGCGCAGTAACCGGCAAAATCGCGCCGA
AGGATGTCGCTGCCGACTGGGCAATGGAGCGCCTGCCGGCCCAGTATCAGCCCGTCATACTTGAAGCTAG
ACAGGCTTATCTTGGACAAGAAGAAGATCGCTTGGCCTCGCGCGCAGATCAGTTGGAAGAATTTGTCCAC
TACGTGAAAGGCGAGATCACCAAGGTAGTCGGCAAATAACCCTCGAGCCACCCATGACCAAAATCCCTTA
ACGTGAGTTACGCGTCGTTCCACTGAGCGTCAGACCCCGTAGAAAAGATCAAAGGATCTTCTTGAGATCC
TTTTTTTCTGCGCGTAATCTGCTGCTTGCAAACAAAAAAACCACCGCTACCAGCGGTGGTTTGTTTGCCG
GATCAAGAGCTACCAACTCTTTTTCCGAAGGTAACTGGCTTCAGCAGAGCGCAGATACCAAATACTGTCC
TTCTAGTGTAGCCGTAGTTAGGCCACCACTTCAAGAACTCTGTAGCACCGCCTACATACCTCGCTCTGCT
AATCCTGTTACCAGTGGCTGCTGCCAGTGGCGATAAGTCGTGTCTTACCGGGTTGGACTCAAGACGATAG
TTACCGGATAAGGCGCAGCGGTCGGGCTGAACGGGGGGTTCGTGCACACAGCCCAGCTTGGAGCGAACGA
CCTACACCGAACTGAGATACCTACAGCGTGAGCATTGAGAAAGCGCCACGCTTCCCGAAGGGAGAAAGGC
GGACAGGTATCCGGTAAGCGGCAGGGTCGGAACAGGAGAGCGCACGAGGGAGCTTCCAGGGGGAAACGCC
TGGTATCTTTATAGTCCTGTCGGGTTTCGCCACCTCTGACTTGAGCGTCGATTTTTGTGATGCTCGTCAG
GGGGGCGGAGCCTATGGAAAAACGCCAGCAACGCGGCCTTTTTACGGTTCCTGGCCTTTTGCTGGCCTTT
TGCTCACATGTTCTTTCCTGCGTTATCCCCTGATTCTGTGGATAACCGTATTACCGCCTTTGAGTGAGCT
GATACCGCTCGCCGCAGCCGAACGACCGAGCGCAGCGAGTCAGTGAGCGAGGAAGCGGAAGAGCGCCCAA
TACGCAAACCGCCTCTCCCCGCGCGTTGGCCGATTCATTAATGCAGCTGGCACGACAGGTTTCCCGACTG
GAAAGCGGGCAGTGAGCGCAACGCAATTAATACGCGTACCGCTAGCCAGGAAGAGTTTGTAGAAACGCAA
AAAGGCCATCCGTCAGGATGGCCTTCTGCTTAGTTTGATGCCTGGCAGTTTATGGCGGGCGTCCTGCCCG
CCACCCTCCGGGCCGTTGCTTCACAACGTTCAAATCCGCTCCCGGCGGATTTGTCCTACTCAGGAGAGCG
TTCACCGACAAACAACAGATAAAACGAAAGGCCCAGTCTTCCGACTGAGCCTTTCGTTTTATTTGATGCC
TGGCAGTTCCCTACTCTCGCGTTAACGCTAGCATGG
Features (pLannotate 1.2.2; 8 found; start..end, strand, type, name):
      3..39      -  CDS            lacZα (fragment): LacZα fragment of β-galactosidase; lacZ fragment
    596..619     +  promoter       Pc promoter (fragment): intI1 (promoter lies within the coding sequence); class 1 integron promoter
    795..851     +  CDS            GmR (fragment): gentamycin acetyltransferase; aacC1; confers resistance to gentamycin
    858..1649    +  CDS            SmR: aminoglycoside adenylyltransferase (Murphy, 1985); aadA; confers resistance to spectinomycin and streptomycin
   1742..2330    +  rep_origin     ori: high-copy-number ColE1/pMB1/pBR322/pUC origin of replication
   2513..2605    +  CDS            lacI (fragment): lac repressor; lacI; The lac repressor binds to the lac operator to inhibit transcription in E. coli. This inhibition can be relieved by adding lactose or isopropyl-β-D-thiogalactopyranoside (IPTG).
   2660..2687    -  terminator     rrnB T2 terminator: transcription terminator T2 from the E. coli rrnB gene
   2819..2862    +  terminator     rrnB T1 terminator: Escherichia coli rrnB; transcription terminator T1 from the E. coli rrnB gene
