[The description below was written by a language model from this plasmid's Addgene catalogue record and pLannotate feature annotations shown in this document.]
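Description:
pFUSB4_TTGC is a small (about 2.9 kb) bacterial intermediate plasmid from a Golden Gate TALEN assembly system, built on the pFUS_B4 array backbone. It carries a pre-assembled synthetic block of four TAL effector repeats whose repeat-variable diresidues are NG, NG, NN and HD. Under the standard TALE code these specify T, T, G and C, which gives the plasmid its name. The repository classifies it under "Mammalian Expression, TALEN", but the annotated features include no eukaryotic promoter, polyadenylation signal or nuclease domain. It is therefore best read as a cloning module rather than an expression construct in its own right.

The plasmid replicates in E. coli from a high-copy ColE1/pUC-type origin and is selected with spectinomycin through the aadA (SmR) aminoglycoside adenylyltransferase gene. Upstream of that gene lie a fragment of the class 1 integron Pc promoter and a remnant of a gentamicin acetyltransferase gene. The other annotations are short lacZα and lacI fragments and the rrnB T1 and T2 terminators. The lacZα remnant probably marks where a screening cassette was displaced by the repeat array, though the record does not say this. The automated annotation did not label the TAL repeats themselves, so their position is not given, although an unannotated stretch lies between the lacZα fragment and the resistance region.

The depositor notes that the plasmid was made by Golden Gate cloning, and the associated work describes a simplified 15-RVD GoldyTALEN design for in vivo genome engineering. Pre-built four-repeat modules like this one are typically combined with other repeat arrays and a final repeat in a later Golden Gate step, which places them in a TALEN backbone and shortens assembly of custom nucleases.
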