Addgene plasmid #48617: pFUSB4_TTGC
Depositing lab: Stephen Ekker. Depositing organization: Mayo Foundation for Medical Education and Research. Publication: High Efficiency In Vivo Genome Engineering with a Simplified 15-RVD GoldyTALEN Design. Ma AC, Lee HB, Clark KJ, Ekker SC. PLoS One. 2013 May 29;8(5):e65259. doi: 10.1371/journal.pone.0065259. Print 2013. PubMed 23734242.
Backbone
  Vector backbone: pFUS_B4
  Vector type: Mammalian Expression, TALEN
Growth in bacteria
  Bacterial resistance: Spectinomycin, 50 μg/mL
  Growth temperature: 37°C
  Growth strain: Top10
  Copy number: Unknown
Gene/Insert
  Gene/Insert name: RVD sequence: NG NG NN HD
  Species: Synthetic
  Cloning method: Unknown
  Sequencing primers: 5′ ttgatgcctggcagttccct; 3′ cgaaccgaacaggcttatgt
Terms and licenses: Academic/Nonprofit Terms; Industry Terms: Not Available to Industry
Depositor comments: Plasmid was created using Golden Gate cloning.
How to cite: pFUSB4_TTGC was a gift from Stephen Ekker (Addgene plasmid # 48617 ; http://n2t.net/addgene:48617 ; RRID:Addgene_48617)
