>Addgene plasmid #48617 | pFUSB4_TTGC | addgene partial sequence | sequence record 71343 | pCR8_F1 5'-ttgatgcctggcagttccct-3'
TTGTAAAACGACGGCCAGTCTTAAGCGTCTCATGGCCTGACCCCGGACCAAGTGGTGGCTATCGCCAGCA
ACGGTGGCGGCAAGCAAGCGCTCGAAACGGTGCAGCGGCTGTTGCCGGTGCTGTGCCAGGACCATGGCCT
GACCCCGGACCAAGTGGTGGCTATCGCCAGCAACGGTGGCGGCAAGCAAGCGCTCGAAACGGTGCAGCGG
CTGTTGCCGGTGCTGTGCCAGGACCATGGCCTGACCCCGGACCAAGTGGTGGCTATCGCCAGCAACAATG
GCGGCAAGCAAGCGCTCGAAACGGTGCAGCGGCTGTTGCCGGTGCTGTGCCAGGACCATGGCCTGACTCC
GGACCAAGTGGTGGCTATCGCCAGCCACGATGGCGGCAAGCAAGCGCTCGAAACGGTGCAGCGGCTGTTG
CCGGTGCTGTGCCAGGACCATGGCCTGACCCCGGACCAAGTGGTGGCTATCGAGACGTCTAGACCAGCCA
GGACAGAAATGCCTCGACTTCGCTGCTACCCAAGGTTGCCGGGTGACGCACACCGTGGAAACGGATGAAG
GCACGAACCCAGTGGACATAAGCCTGTTCGGTTCGTAAGCTGTAATGCAAGTAGCGTATGCGCTCACGCA
ACTGGTCCAGAACCTTGACCGAACGCAGCGGTGGTAACGGCGCAGTGGCGGTTTTCATGGCTTGTTATGA
CTGTTTTTTTGGGGTACAGTCTATGCCTCGGGCATCCAAGCAGCAAGCGCGTTACGCCGTGGGTCGATGT
TTGATGTTATGGAGCAGCAACGATGTTACGCAGCAGGGCAGTCGCCCTAAAACAAAGTT
